>Addgene plasmid #170910 | pGREAT22 | addgene full sequence | sequence record 334549 | Addgene NGS Result
TAACGGATCCGGTCTCAGGAGTGAGACTTTTCAACAAAGGGTAATATCGGGAAACCTCCTCGGATTCCAT
TGCCCAGCTATCTGTCACTTCATCGAAAGGACAGTAGAAAAGGAAGGTGGCTCCTACAAATGCCATCATT
GCGATAAAGGAAAGGCTATCGTTCAAGATGCCTCTACCGACAGTGGTCCCAAAGATGGACCCCCACCCAC
GAGGAACATCGTGGAAAAAGAAGATGTTCCAACCACGTCCTCAAAGCAAGTGGATTGATGTGATATCTCC
ACTGACGTAAGGGATGACGCACAATCCCACTATCCTTCGCAAGACCCTTCCTCTATATAAGGAAGTTCAT
TTCATTTGGAGAGGACAGGCTTCTTGAGATCCTTCAACAATTACCAACAACAACAAACAACAAACAACAT
TACAATTACTATTTACAATTACAGTCGACTCTAGAGGATAATGGAGAGAGAGAAGAACGTGGTGTACGGC
CCCGAGCCCAAGCACCCTCTGGGCAACTTCACCGCCGGCGAGATGCTGTACAACGCTCTGCACAAGCACT
CCCACATCCCCCAGGCCATCCTGGACGTGATGGGCAACGAGTCCCTTTCCTACCAGGAGTTCTTCGACAC
TACTGTGAAGCTGGGCCAGAGCCTCCAGAACTGTGGCTACAAGATGAACGATGTCGTGTCGATCTGTGCA
GAGAACAACAAGAGATTCTTCATCCCCATCATCTCCGCCTGGTACATCGGCATGGTGGTGGCCCCTGTGA
ACGAGGACTATATCCCAGACGAGCTGTGTAAAGTGACCGGCATCTCCAAGCCGATCCTGGTCTTTACCAC
TAGGAAGATCCTGCCTAAGGTTTTGGAGGTTAAAGACAGAACCAACTACATAAAGAGGATCATCATACTG
GACTCTGAAGAGAACCTGCTGGGCTGCGAGAGCCTGCACAACTTCATGTCCAGGTACTCCGACAACAACC
TCCAAACATTCAAGCCTCTGCACTACGACCCTGTGGACCAGGTAGCCGCCATCCTGTGCTCCTCCGGCAC
AACCGGCCTGCCTAAAGGCGTGATGCAGACCCACAGGAACATCTGTGTGAGACTCACACACGCATCTGAC
CCCAGAGTGGGTACACAACTCATCCCCGGCGTATCCGTGCTGGCCTACCTGCCATTCTTCCACGCCTTCG
GCTTCAGTATCAACCTGGGCTATTTCATGGTGGGCCTGAGAGTGGTGATGCTCCGAAGGTTTAACCAGGA
GGTGTTCCTGAAGGCCATCCAGGACTACGAGGTGAGGAGCGTGATCAACGTTCCCTCCACAATCCTGTTC
CTGTCCAAGAGCCCTCTGGTGGACAAGTACGACCTATCCACCCTGGCGGAGCTGTGCTGTGGAGCCGCTC
CTCTGGCGAAGGAGGTGGCCGAGATCGCCGTGAAGAGGCTGAACCTGCCAGGGATACGGTGTGGCTACGG
TCTAACAGAGTCTACCTCCGCCAACATCCATACTCTGCACAACGAGTTCAAGTCCGGCTCCCTGGGCAAG
GTGACACCTTACATGGCCGCCAAGATCATCGACAGGAACACCGGCGAGGCCCTGGGTCCAAACCAGGTGG
GCGAGCTGTGCATCTGGGGACCTATGGTAACAAAAGGCTATGTGAACAACCCACAGGCTACTAAGGAGGC
CATCGACGACGACGGCTGGCTGCACTCTGGCGACTTCGGCTACTACGACGAGGACGAGTATTTCTACATC
GTGGACCGGTACAAGGAGCTGATCAAATACAAGGGCTATCAGGTCGCCCCTGTGGAGCTGGAGGAGATCC
TCCTTCAGCACCCAGGCATCAGGGACGTGGCCGTCGTGGGTATCCCTGACATCGAGGCCGGCGAGCTGCC
AGCCGGCTTCGTGGTGAAGCAGCCCGGCGCCCAACTCACCGCTAAGGAGGTGTACGACTTCCTGGCCCAG
AGGGTGTCTCACTCCAAGTACCTGAGGGGCGGCGTAAGGTTCGTGGACTCTATCCCCAGGAACGTGACAG
GCAAGATTAGTCGAAAAGAGCTGAGGGAGGCCCTGATGGAGAAGGCTTCTAAGCTGTAAGCTTCGGCCAT
GCTAGAGTCCGCAAAAATCACCAGTCTCTCTCTACAAATCTATCTCTCTCTATTTTTCTCCAGAATAATG
TGTGAGTAGTTCCCAGATAAGGGAATTAGGGTTCTTATAGGGTTTCGCTCATGTGTTGAGCATATAAGAA
ACCCTTAGTATGTATTTGTATTTGTAAAATACTTCTATCAATAAAATTTCTAATTCCTAAAACCAAAATC
CAGTGACCTCGCTGTCAGGAGATACATGAGAATTAAGGGAGTCACGGTATGACCCCCGCCGATGACGCGG
GACAAGCCGTTTTACGTTTGGAACTGACAGAACCGCAACGTTGAAGGAGCCACTGAGCCGCGGGTTTCTG
GAGTTTAATGAGCTAAGCACATACGTCAGAAACCATTATTGCGCGTTCAAAAGTCGCCTAAGGTCACTAT
CAGCTAGCAAATATTTCTTGTCAAAAATGCTCCACTGACGTTCCATAAATTCCCCTCGGTATCCAATTAG
AGTCTCATATTCACTCTCAACTCGATCGAGGCAATGGAGAACATGGAGAACGACGAGAACATTGTGGTGG
GACCCAAGCCGTTCTACCCGATCGAGGAGGGTTCCGCTGGCACCCAGCTGCGCAAGTACATGGAGCGCTA
CGCTAAGCTGGGTGCTATCGCCTTCACCAACGCCGTGACCGGTGTGGATTACTCCTACGCCGAGTACCTG
GAGAAGTCCTGCTGCCTCGGAAAGGCCCTGCAGAACTACGGTCTGGTCGTGGATGGCCGCATTGCCCTCT
GCTCGGAGAACTGCGAGGAGTTCTTCATTCCCGTGATCGCTGGTCTGTTCATCGGAGTCGGCGTTGCCCC
AACCAACGAGATCTACACCCTGCGCGAGCTGGTCCACAGCCTGGGTATCAGCAAGCCGACCATCGTTTTC
TCGAGCAAGAAGGGCCTCGACAAGGTTATCACCGTGCAAAAAACCGTCACCACCATCAAGACCATCGTTA
TCCTGGATTCCAAGGTTGACTACCGCGGTTACCAGTGCCTCGACACCTTCATCAAGCGTAACACCCCACC
CGGCTTCCAAGCCTCCTCCTTCAAAACCGTGGAGGTTGATCGCAAGGAGCAGGTGGCCCTGATCATGAAC
TCCTCCGGCTCCACCGGTCTGCCAAAGGGCGTGCAGCTGACCCACGAGAACACCGTCACCCGCTTCTCGC
ATGCCCGTGATCCCATCTACGGCAACCAGGTGTCCCCAGGCACCGCCGTCCTGACCGTCGTGCCCCTCCA
CCACGGCTTCGGCATGTTCACCACTCTCGGCTACTTGATCTGCGGCTTCCGTGTGGTGATGCTGACTAAG
TTCGACGAGGAGACTTTCCTCAAGACCCTGCAAGACTACAAGTGCACTTACGTGATCCTGGTGCCGACCC
TGTTCGCCATCCTGAACAAGAGCGAGCTGTTGAACAAATACGACCTGTCGAACCTGGTGGAGATCGCTTC
CGGCGGCGCCCCACTGTCGAAGGAAGTTGGCGAGGCCGTTGCTCGCCGCTTCAACCTGCCCGGCGTCCGT
CAGGGTTACGGCCTGACCGAGACTACCTCGGCTATCATCATCACCCCCGAGGGCGACGATAAGCCCGGCG
CTTCCGGCAAGGTTGTTCCACTCTTCAAAGCCAAGGTGATCGACCTGGACACCAAGAAGTCCCTGGGTCC
CAACCGTCGCGGAGAAGTGTGCGTCAAGGGCCCCATGCTGATGAAGGGCTACGTCAACAACCCAGAGGCC
ACCAAGGAGTTGATCGACGAGGAGGGCTGGCTGCACACTGGTGACATCGGTTACTACGACGAAGAGAAGC
ACTTCTTCATCGTTGACCGCCTGAAGTCCTTGATCAAGTACAAGGGCTACCAGGTTCCCCCCGCCGAGCT
CGAGAGCGTCCTGCTGCAGCACCCCTCCATTTTCGATGCCGGAGTGGCCGGTGTCCCCGATCCCGTGGCT
GGCGAGCTGCCAGGTGCCGTCGTCGTGCTGGAGTCCGGCAAGAACATGACCGAGAAGGAAGTGATGGATT
ACGTGGCCTCGCAAGTGTCCAACGCCAAGCGCCTGCGCGGCGGCGTGCGCTTCGTGGATGAGGTGCCCAA
GGGCCTCACCGGAAAGATCGACGGTCGCGCTATCCGCGAGATCCTCAAGAAGCCCGTGGCCAAGATGTGA
GCTTGGAATGGATCTTCGATCCCGATCGTTCAAACATTTGGCAATAAAGTTTCTTAAGATTGAATCCTGT
TGCCGGTCTTGCGACGATTATCATATAATTTCTGTTGAATTACGTTAAGCATGTAATAATTAACATGTAA
TGCATGACGTTATTTATGAGATGGGTTTTTATGATTAGAGTCCCGCAATTATACATTTAATACGCGATAG
AAAACAAAATATAGCGCGCAAACTAGGATAAATTATCGCGCGCGGTGTCATCTATGTTACTAGATCGGGA
ATTGCCAAGCTAATTCTTGAAGATGAAAGGGCCTCGTGATACGCCTATTTTTATAGGTTAATGTCATGAT
AATAATGGTTTCTTAGACGTCAGGTGGCACTTTTCGGGGAAATGTGCGCGGAACCCCTATTTGTTTATTT
TTCTAAATACATTCAAATATGTATCCGCTCATGAGACAATAACCCTGATAAATGCTTCAATAATGGGACC
GACTCGCGCTGTCATGAGACCGGATCCTGACAGGATATATTGGCGGGTAAACTAAGTCGCTGTATGTGTT
TGTTTGAGATCTCATGTGAGCAAAAGGCCAGCAAAAGGCCAGGAACCGTAAAAAGGCCGCGTTGCTGGCG
TTTTTCCATAGGCTCCGCCCCCCTGACGAGCATCACAAAAATCGACGCTCAAGTCAGAGGTGGCGAAACC
CGACAGGACTATAAAGATACCAGGCGTTTCCCCCTGGAAGCTCCCTCGTGCGCTCTCCTGTTCCGACCCT
GCCGCTTACCGGATACCTGTCCGCCTTTCTCCCTTCGGGAAGCGTGGCGCTTTCTCATAGCTCACGCTGT
AGGTATCTCAGTTCGGTGTAGGTCGTTCGCTCCAAGCTGGGCTGTGTGCACGAACCCCCCGTTCAGCCCG
ACCGCTGCGCCTTATCCGGTAACTATCGTCTTGAGTCCAACCCGGTAAGACACGACTTATCGCCACTGGC
AGCAGCCACTGGTAACAGGATTAGCAGAGCGAGGTATGTAGGCGGTGCTACAGAGTTCTTGAAGTGGTGG
CCTAACTACGGCTACACTAGAAGAACAGTATTTGGTATCTGCGCTCTGCTGAAGCCAGTTACCTTCGGAA
GAAGAGTTGGTAGCTCTTGATCCGGCAAACAAACCACCGCTGGTAGCGGTGGTTTTTTTGTTTGCAAGCA
GCAGATTACGCGCAGAAAAAAAGGATCTCAAGAAGATCCTTTGATCTTTTCTACGGGGTCTGACGCTCAG
TGGAACGAAAACTCACGTTAAGGGATTTTGGTCATGAGATTATCAAAAAGGATCTTCACCTAGATCCTTT
TAAATTAAAAATGAAGTTTTAAATCAATCTAAAGTATATATGTGTAACATTGGTCTAGTGATTATTTGCC
GACTACCTTGGTGATCTCGCCTTTCACGTAGTGGACAAATTCTTCCAACTGATCTGCGCGCGAGGCCAAG
CGATCTTCTTCTTGTCCAAGATAAGCCTGTCTAGCTTCAAGTATGACGGGCTGATACTGGGCCGGCAGGC
GCTCCATTGCCCAGTCGGCAGCGACATCCTTCGGCGCGATTTTGCCGGTTACTGCGCTGTACCAAATGCG
GGACAACGTAAGCACTACATTTCGCTCATCACCAGCCCAGTCGGGCGGCGAGTTCCATAGCGTTAAGGTT
TCATTTAGCGCCTCAAATAGATCCTGTTCAGGAACCGGATCAAAGAGTTCCTCCGCCGCTGGACCTACCA
AGGCAACGCTATGTTCTCTTGCTTTTGTCAGCAAGATAGCCAGATCAATGTCGATCGTGGCTGGCTCGAA
GATACCTGCAAGAATGTCATTGCGCTGCCATTCTCCAAATTGCAGTTCGCGCTTAGCTGGATAACGCCAC
GGAATGATGTCGTCGTGCACAACAATGGTGACTTCTACAGCGCGGAGAATCTCGCTCTCTCCAGGGGAAG
CCGAAGTTTCCAAAAGGTCGTTGATCAAAGCTCGCCGCGTTGTTTCATCAAGCCTTACGGTCACCGTAAC
CAGCAAATCAATATCACTGTGTGGCTTCAGGCCGCCATCCACTGCGGAGCCGTACAAATGTACGGCCAGC
AACGTCGGTTCGAGATGGCGCTCGATGACGCCAACTACCTCTGATAGTTGAGTCGATACTTCGGCGATCA
CCGCTTCCCTCATAATGTTTAACTTTGTTTTAGGGCGACTGCCCTGCTGCGTAACATCGTTGCTGCTCCA
TAACATCAAACATCGACCCACGGCGTAACGCGCTTGCTGCTTGGATGCCCGAGGCATAGACTGTACCCCA
AAAAAACAGTCATAACAAGCCATGAAAACCGCCACTGCGCCGTTACCACCGCTGCGTTCGGTCAAGGTTC
TGGACCAGTTGCGTGAGCGCATACGCTACTTGCATTACAGCTTACGAACCGAACAGGCTTATGTCCACTG
GGTTCGTGCCTTCATCCGTTTCCACGGTGTGCGTCACCCGGCAACCTTGGGTAGCAGCGAAGTCGAGGCA
TTTCTGTCCTGGCTGGAACACCCCTTGTATTACTGTTTATGTAAGCAGACAGTTTTATTGTTCATGATGA
TATATTTTTATCTTGTGCAATGTAACATCAGAGATTTTGAGACACAACGTGGCTTTGTTGAATAAATCGA
ACTTTTGCTGAGTTGAAGGATCAGATCACGCATCTTCCCGACAACGCAGACCGTTCCGTGGCAAAGCAAA
AGTTCAAAATCACCAACTGGTCCACCTACAACAAAGCTCTCATCAACCGTGGCTCCCTCACTTTCTGGCT
GGATGATGGGGCGATTCAGGCGATCCCCATCCAACAGCCCGCCGTCGAGCGGGCTTTTTTATCCCCGGAA
GCCTGTGGATAGAGGGTAGTTATCCACGTGAAACCGCTAATGCCCCGCAAAGCCTTGATTCACGGGGCTT
TCCGGCCCGCTCCAAAAACTATCCACGTGAAATCGCTAATCAGGGTACGTGAAATCGCTAATCGGAGTAC
GTGAAATCGCTAATAAGGTCACGTGAAATCGCTAATCAAAAAGGCACGTGAGAACGCTAATAGCCCTTTC
AGATCAACAGCTTGCAAACACCCCTCGCTCCGGCAAGTAGTTACAGCAAGTAGTATGTTCAATTAGCTTT
TCAATTATGAATATATATATCAATTATTGGTCGCCCTTGGCTTGTGGACAATGCGCTACGCGCACCGGCT
CCGCCCGTGGACAACCGCAAGCGGTTGCCCACCGTCGAGCGCCTTTGCCCACAACCCGGCGGCCGGCCGC
AACAGATCGTTTTATAAATTTTTTTTTTTGAAAAAGAAAAAGCCCGAAAGGCGGCAACCTCTCGGGCTTC
TGGATTTCCGATCCCCGGAATTAGATCTTGGCAGGATATATTGTGGTG
Features (pLannotate 1.2.2; 17 found; start..end, strand, type, name):
     22..367     +  promoter       CaMV 35S promoter: strong constitutive promoter from cauliflower mosaic virus
    319..365     +  promoter       minimal CaMV 35S promoter: minimal 35S promoter from cauliflower mosaic virus
    387..442     +  misc_feature   TMV Ω: translational enhancer from the tobacco mosaic virus 5'-leader sequence (Gallie et al., 1988)
   1198..1214    -  promoter       dU6-3 promoter (fragment): RNA polymerase III promoter for Drosophila U6-3 snRNA (Port et al., 2014)
   2155..2314    +  polyA_signal   CaMV poly(A) signal (fragment): cauliflower mosaic virus polyadenylation signal
   2410..2589    +  promoter       NOS promoter: nopaline synthase promoter
   2648..4267    +  CDS            LUCI_LUCCR: Experimental evidence at protein level: Swiss-Prot protein existence level 1. Produces green light with a wavelength of 544 nm. From Luciola cruciata (Japanese firefly) (Genji firefly).
   4294..4546    +  terminator     NOS terminator: nopaline synthase terminator and poly(A) signal
   4667..4754    +  promoter       AmpR promoter (fragment): bla
   4788..4812    +  misc_feature   RB T-DNA repeat: right border repeat from nopaline C58 T-DNA
   4903..5491    -  rep_origin     ori: high-copy-number ColE1/pMB1/pBR322/pUC origin of replication
   5665..6453    -  CDS            aadA: S3AD_ECOLX - Experimental evidence at protein level: Swiss-Prot protein existence level 1. Mediates bacterial resistance to the antibiotics streptomycin and spectinomycin. From Escherichia coli.
   6460..6516    -  CDS            GmR (fragment): gentamycin acetyltransferase; aacC1; confers resistance to gentamycin
   6692..6715    -  promoter       Pc promoter (fragment): intI1 (promoter lies within the coding sequence); class 1 integron promoter
   6991..7092    +  CDS            TRA2_ECOLX (fragment): Protein predicted: Swiss-Prot protein existence level 4. Required for transposition of transposon Tn903. From Escherichia coli.
   7097..7532    +  rep_origin     pSa ori: origin of replication from bacterial plasmid pSa
   7659..3       +  misc_feature   LB T-DNA repeat (across the origin): left border repeat from nopaline C58 T-DNA (truncated)
