[The description below was written by a language model from this plasmid's Addgene catalogue record and pLannotate feature annotations shown in this document.]
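Description:
pGREAT22 is a GoldenBraid binary plant expression vector built in the pDGB1_omega1 backbone that carries two luciferase transcriptional units for ratiometric, dual-colour reporter assays in plants. It is propagated in E. coli at high copy from a ColE1/pUC-type origin and selected with spectinomycin through the aadA gene. It also carries the pSa origin for Agrobacterium. This origin lacks its own replication function, so the helper plasmid pSOUP is required there, as the depositor notes. The payload lies between the left and right T-DNA border repeats, allowing Agrobacterium-mediated delivery into plant cells.

The first unit places E-Luc, an enhanced beetle luciferase from Pyrearinus termitilluminans, under the strong constitutive CaMV 35S promoter. The promoter is joined to the TMV Ω 5' leader, a translational enhancer, and the unit ends with the CaMV 35S polyadenylation signal. The E-Luc coding sequence carries a silent change that removes a BbsI site. The feature table does not annotate this coding sequence, although the gap between the Ω leader and the terminator corresponds to it; the short dU6-3 promoter fragment called within that gap is most likely a spurious match. The second unit expresses Red-F, a Luciola cruciata firefly luciferase with the S286Y substitution that shifts emission to red, from the nopaline synthase promoter with the NOS terminator.

Because both enzymes are encoded on one T-DNA and emit different colours, one signal can be normalised against the other. According to the associated publication, the system is intended for fast characterisation of transcriptional regulatory elements in plants. The two units were assembled through Esp3I sites that were destroyed during cloning, and the combined insert can be excised with BsaI for further GoldenBraid assembly.
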