Addgene plasmid #170910: pGREAT22
Purpose: GoldenBraid Double Transcriptional Unit - p35SoTMV_E-Luc_35St+pNOS_Red-F_NOSt
Depositing lab: Markita Landry. Depositing organization: University of California, Berkeley. Publication: A Ratiometric Dual Color Luciferase Reporter for Fast Characterization of Transcriptional Regulatory Elements in Plants. Gonzalez-Grandio E, Demirer GS, Ma W, Brady S, Landry MP. ACS Synth Biol. 2021 Sep 14. doi: 10.1021/acssynbio.1c00248. PubMed 34520169.
Backbone
  Vector backbone: pDGB1_omega1
  Backbone manufacturer: Diego Orzaez Lab
  Backbone size w/o insert (bp): 2925
  Vector type: Plant Expression, Luciferase, Synthetic Biology
Growth in bacteria
  Bacterial resistance: Spectinomycin, 50 μg/mL
  Growth temperature: 37°C
  Growth strain: DH5alpha
  Copy number: High Copy
Gene/Insert
  Gene/Insert name: E-Luc (alt name: Enhanced beetle luciferase)
  Species: Pyrearinus termitilluminans (E-Luc) and Luciola curciata (Red-F)
  Insert size (bp): 4753
  Mutation: c.375C>T silent mutation to remove BbsI site (E-Luc), p.S286Y Red mutant (RedF)
  Promoter: p35SoTMV
  Cloning method: Restriction Enzyme; 5′ cloning site Esp3I (destroyed during cloning); 3′ cloning site Esp3I (destroyed during cloning)
  Sequencing primers: 5′ GGGAAACGCCTGGTATCTTT; 3′ CCGATCCCCGGAATTAGATC
Terms and licenses: Academic/Nonprofit Terms; Industry Terms: Not Available to Industry
Depositor comments: Encodes both E-Luc and Red-F transcriptional units. Insert can be excised by BsaI digestion. Requires pSOUP for replication in agrobacterium . Please visit https://www.biorxiv.org/content/10.1101/2021.05.26.443018v2 to read the preprint on bioRxiv
How to cite: pGREAT22 was a gift from Markita Landry (Addgene plasmid # 170910 ; http://n2t.net/addgene:170910 ; RRID:Addgene_170910)
